Addgene plasmid #140273: pBlue-loxPuro-APEX-PML_LASA
Purpose: a targeting plasmid for APEX-PML
Depositing lab: Yusuke Miyanari. Depositing organization: National Institute for Basic Biology. Publication: Genomic Profiling by ALaP-Seq Reveals Transcriptional Regulation by PML Bodies through DNMT3A Exclusion. Kurihara M, Kato K, Sanbo C, Shigenobu S, Ohkawa Y, Fuchigami T, Miyanari Y. Mol Cell. 2020 May 7;78(3):493-505.e8. doi: 10.1016/j.molcel.2020.04.004. Epub 2020 Apr 29. PubMed 32353257.
Backbone
  Vector backbone: pBluescript II SK+
  Vector type: Mouse Targeting
  Selectable markers: Puromycin
Growth in bacteria
  Bacterial resistance: Ampicillin, 100 μg/mL
  Growth temperature: 37°C
  Growth strain: DH5alpha
  Copy number: High Copy
Gene/Insert
  Gene/Insert name: APEX2 (alt name: APEX2)
  Insert size (bp): 747
  Promoter: endogenous
  Cloning method: Gibson Cloning
  Sequencing primers: 5′ GTAAAACGACGGCCAGT
Terms and licenses: Academic/Nonprofit Terms; Industry Terms: Not Available to Industry
How to cite: pBlue-loxPuro-APEX-PML_LASA was a gift from Yusuke Miyanari (Addgene plasmid # 140273 ; http://n2t.net/addgene:140273 ; RRID:Addgene_140273)
