[The description below was written by a language model from this plasmid's Addgene catalogue record and pLannotate feature annotations shown in this document.]
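Description:
pBlue-loxPuro-APEX-PML_LASA is a mouse gene-targeting (knock-in donor) plasmid built on pBluescript II SK+, designed to fuse the engineered peroxidase APEX2 to the endogenous PML protein. It is maintained in E. coli as a high-copy plasmid through its ColE1/pUC-type origin and ampicillin resistance (β-lactamase). It keeps the usual pBluescript elements: an f1 origin, flanking T7 and T3 promoters, and remnants of the lac promoter/operator and lacZα region.

The roughly 7.6 kb payload sits between the T7 and T3 promoters. About 3.5 kb of unannotated sequence at the 5′ end presumably serves as the left homology arm, as the "LASA" in the name may indicate, although the record does not define the arms explicitly. This is followed by a puromycin N-acetyltransferase coding sequence flanked by two loxP sites in the same orientation, so the marker can be removed by Cre after puromycin selection of targeted cells. No dedicated promoter for the marker is annotated, and the record lists the promoter as endogenous, which implies that expression depends on the Pml locus after integration. Directly downstream is the APEX2 coding sequence, detected by its similarity to pea ascorbate peroxidase. Next come a short HA epitope match and a small stretch annotated as a FAPα2 fragment, which is more likely a linker. The sequence then continues into mouse Pml coding fragments separated by about 2 kb of unannotated sequence, consistent with genomic exons and an intron forming the right arm.

Correct integration should yield an N-terminally APEX-tagged PML expressed at native levels. The associated publication indicates that this supports proximity labelling at PML nuclear bodies for genomic profiling.
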