Features (pLannotate 1.2.2; 20 found; start..end, strand, type, name):
      1..19      +  promoter       T7 promoter: promoter for bacteriophage T7 RNA polymerase
   3540..3573    +  protein_bind   loxP: Cre-mediated recombination occurs in the 8-bp core sequence (GCATACAT). Cre recombinase
   3580..4176    +  CDS            PuroR (fragment): puromycin N-acetyltransferase; pac from Streptomyces; confers resistance to puromycin
   4252..4285    +  protein_bind   loxP: Cre-mediated recombination occurs in the 8-bp core sequence (GCATACAT). Cre recombinase
   4294..5043    +  CDS            APX1: APX1_PEA - Also known as APPX1. Experimental evidence at protein level: Swiss-Prot protein existence level 1. Plays a key role in hydrogen peroxide removal. From Pisum sativum (Garden pea).
   5050..5076    +  CDS            3xHA (fragment): three tandem HA epitope tags
   5110..5135    +  CDS            FAPα2 (fragment): fluorogen-activating protein composed of a dimer of the L5-MG single-chain antibody fragment (Szent-Gyorgyi et al., 2008) binds malachite green derivatives to produce red fluorescence
   5176..5325    +  CDS            Pml (fragment): PML_MOUSE - Experimental evidence at protein level: Swiss-Prot protein existence level 1. Functions via its association with PML-nuclear bodies (PML- NBs) in a wide range of important cellular processes, including tumor suppression, transcriptional regulation, apoptosis, senescence, DNA damage response, and viral defense mechanisms. Acts as the scaffold of PML-NBs allowing other proteins to shuttle in and out, a process which is regulated by SUMO-mediated modifications and interactions. Positively regulates p53/TP53 by acting at different levels (by promoting its acetylation and phosphorylatio
   7427..7678    +  CDS            Pml (fragment): PML_MOUSE - Experimental evidence at protein level: Swiss-Prot protein existence level 1. Functions via its association with PML-nuclear bodies (PML- NBs) in a wide range of important cellular processes, including tumor suppression, transcriptional regulation, apoptosis, senescence, DNA damage response, and viral defense mechanisms. Acts as the scaffold of PML-NBs allowing other proteins to shuttle in and out, a process which is regulated by SUMO-mediated modifications and interactions. Positively regulates p53/TP53 by acting at different levels (by promoting its acetylation and phosphorylatio
   7678..7731    -  misc_feature   MCS (fragment): pBluescript multiple cloning site
   7744..7762    -  promoter       T3 promoter: promoter for bacteriophage T3 RNA polymerase
   7807..7823    -  protein_bind   lac operator: The lac repressor binds to the lac operator to inhibit transcription in E. coli. This inhibition can be relieved by adding lactose or isopropyl-β-D-thiogalactopyranoside (IPTG). lac repressor encoded by lacI
   7831..7861    -  promoter       lac promoter: promoter for the E. coli lac operon
   7876..7897    -  protein_bind   CAP binding site: CAP binding activates transcription in the presence of cAMP. E. coli catabolite activator protein
   7910..8002    -  CDS            lacI (fragment): lac repressor; lacI; The lac repressor binds to the lac operator to inhibit transcription in E. coli. This inhibition can be relieved by adding lactose or isopropyl-β-D-thiogalactopyranoside (IPTG).
   8185..8773    -  rep_origin     ori: high-copy-number ColE1/pMB1/pBR322/pUC origin of replication
   8944..9804    -  CDS            AmpR: β-lactamase; bla; confers resistance to ampicillin, carbenicillin, and related antibiotics
   9805..9909    -  promoter       AmpR promoter: bla
   9962..10390   -  rep_origin     f1 ori (sequence partly withheld): f1 bacteriophage origin of replication; arrow indicates direction of (+) strand synthesis
  10395..10550   -  CDS            lacZα (fragment): LacZα fragment of β-galactosidase; lacZ fragment
>Addgene plasmid #140273 | pBlue-loxPuro-APEX-PML_LASA | addgene full sequence | sequence record 296015 | Addgene NGS Result
TAATACGACTCACTATAGGGCGAATTGGGTACCGGGCCCCCCCCCCACTGCTTCCGGCTTTACTCCGTCA
CTAACAACAGTGGCTGAGTAGGATCAGGAATCAGGCCGGGTCCACCATGCCTGCCGCTCCACAGCACCCC
CTGCGCTGGGAGGACCGAACGGCGGGAGCACAGTTTGGGGATGTGGCCTTGGTTCTAAGGTTGAGGCTTC
CTGACCACCTCCTACCTGGCCTTAGGAAAGGAGGCAAGGAAGTTTGGCTTTAAAGGAGCATTGCAGGAGC
GTTTTCTCCAGAAGCAGAGAAATGTTTTTGGCCTCAAACCATTCCTCCAAACTCAACACACTTATGAGTT
ATGGGTGTGCTTATCCAGATGTAGGATTTCTTCTGGTGTGGTCAGCAAACTGGTATTTTTTGTTTGTTTG
TTTCCCCACAGCCAAGAAAACAGAGCCTGCCATACAGAGTCCTGTTCTTATTTGCTTAATGATGGCAGAT
CCAAGTCACTGTGGACAAGTTGAAGTCAGAAGGCCCCAACTTTGGTATAAAAGAAAAATTTCACATGCAG
ACACCCCAGGAATCCTGGCAGTGGATGGTGGTGGTGGTGGCTGCAGCAGCAGCAGCAAAGCATTACATGA
GACTCCTTGATCCAGGCACTTGAGGTAACTTTGTCTTTCCGTGGCTTCAGAAAGCCCAAATGAAGGTAGA
AAATATACCCCAGTAGGATGCTGGGAGGCTGGCAGGAGGCCATTTTACAAAGCAAGAAAAGACGAATCTT
TCCCAGTCTTGCCTCCCTGGATCCTTGCCATAGCTCATTTCTAAGTTCCCCTGCCTATGACTGCTAGCCT
GGCTAATTTTATGTCAACTTGACACAAGCTAGAATAATCTGAAAAGAGGGATCTCCAATTGAGAAAATGG
TTGTGCTGTAGGCAAGCCTGAAGAGCATTTTCCTAATTTATGATTGACGTTGCAGGGCCCATTCCATTGT
GGGTGGGGCCAACCCTGGGCTGCTGGTCCTGGGTTCATTAAGAAAGCAGGCTGAACAAGCCAGTAAGCAG
CATCCTCCATGGCCTTTGCAGCAGCTCCTGCATCCAGGTTCCTGCCCTATTTGAGTCCTGGCTTCCCTCA
TTGATGGACCACCATATGGAAATGTAAGCAAAATAAAGCCTTTCCTACCCAACTTGCTCTTTACTCACGG
TGTTTTGTCACAGCAATAAAAACCCTAAGATGAGTTGGTACCGGGAGTGAGGTTTTAATTAATTTCAAAT
GTAGTCAAGTTGACAACCCAGAATTGCCATACAAGTCCACCCCTTGCCAACTTGACACACAATCATATCT
TCTTATCAATTTCCAAGTGAAAACATTAAGCAAATCATAATAATACCTAAACATGATATAACTATCTGAC
ATACAATTACAAACACATTATATTTAACCATGTTATAATTACACCTAACCAGATAAAACTATCCCTCATA
CAACTGCAAATGCATTGCAAATTTAGAGTAGATGCCAGGCGTGACGGTGCACGCCTTTAATCCCAGCACT
CGGAGGCAGAGGCAGGCAGATTTCTGAGTTTAAGACCAGGCTGGTCTACAAAGTGAGTTCCAGGACAGCC
AGGGCTGTACAGGGAAACCCTGTCTTGAAAAACCAAAAAAAAAACAAAAAACAAAAAACAAACAAACCAA
ACCAAACAAACAAACAAAAACAAACGAACAAACAAAAAATTTAGAGTAGATGACAATGTCCCTTGAGGGA
CATTCTTTTTTTTTTTTTTTTGAATTAATTAATTTATTTCATGTATGTGAGTACACTGTCGATGTCTTCA
GACACACCAGAAGAGGGCATCAGATCCCATTACAGATGGTTGTAGCCACCATGTGGTTGCTGGGAATTGA
GCTCAGGACCTCTGGAAGAGCAGTCAGTGCTCTTAACCCCTGAGCCATCTCACCAGCCCCCTAGAAACAT
TCTATTAGTATCTCAGACTTCAATATGATAACCATTGACATTCTATTAATAGATGTTACATCACATAATT
TAAAAAATTGAGGAAAGAAAACACAAATATTTGTACACAATATAACTGATCTTGGCCTAATTTTTTAAAA
TATTTACTCAAAATATTTATATGAGTACACTGTAGCTGTTTTCAGACACACCAGAAGAGGGAATCAGATT
CTATTACAGATGCTTGTGAGCCACCATGTGGCTGCTGGGAATTGAACTCAGGACCTCAGGAAGAACAGTC
AGTGCTCTTAACCGCTGAGCCATCTCTCCAGCCCTTGATGGGCTAATTTTAAAGGCCAAGGGATACTGGT
CAGCTTAGATGTATGGCCTCCACAGTCTCCAGGATGTTGGGTCTCCCTTTAGAACCCATCTCACCACAAC
TCTAAGTTTACAAAAGCAGGAACCTGTTACCATCCCTTTTAATCAGTTTCACATAGGAACAGAGAATAGG
CACATAGGGGCCAGAAAAGTGGGTGGGAACAGACTGAAGTTAGAAGCCAAAGGCACTGGCCAATGAGAGT
GTCAGCAGGTGTGTGTTTTCCTCACCCACTAGTTTCTGGATTGCTTTTTCTTGGTCAAAAAGCTAACTTT
GTATCTCTTGTTTTCTTCACCACTGCTGGCCAGCTCTCCCCTTGCCTCCCTGTTGTCTACCTCTGTACGA
TGCACAGTCATCAGACCCATTCAACGCTGTTCTGTCACCACGGTCCTTCCACTGACTCAGAACTAACTCT
GTGTCCCACAGTTACTTCTCATAGGCCACCTGCCTCAAGGTCATTCAAGAGACGCAGCTGACACGCTGTA
AGAAACCCTTCACCAACTCTCAGATCATATGTAGAATCGGTCCATTTCTCACCGTATGATTCATCTCATC
TTCTCTGGTATCACTTCGCAGGAGCCCCATCTTAAATCTGAAAATGGCCCTGACTACTTCCCAAACTGGC
TCTCCTGTTTCAGACCTCCACTCCTTTCCAAGTGTTTGTCTCTCTTTAAAATGTCTGAGCAGCTCTGAAT
TCCTGGTCATTTTCTATCTCATGCTCCATTCTCAGCTGAGGGATGCCTTTCCAGGCAAACCCATCCCAGT
ACTGAGTCGAAGTCTCCACTAGGGTGCACTTGGGAGGCTCTCTCAAAGAGGAGTTTATTTCTCTACCTGG
CTTTTAACTAGAAAGACATATAGCTGTGGAATGAGTCCAATAGCTCACAGACAGGGAAAAGCCTGTCAGC
TCTGTTTCTCTCCTGGTGTGCATGCTGCGTACGTGGCCGGATCTTTCCTTGTTCTGCTAATGAGCCATGC
CCGCATGCCGGGCTTGTTTACTTGCTTGTTTGGTTAACCTTTCTGACTCTACCAGAGTTACTTCCATAGC
TCCCTAGTCTTTCTCTTAACTTTGGAAGGGAGATTATAGAACCAGCCTCTCCGCCCCTAGACCCGCCCAG
CCCTGTCTCACTTCCTCTCGGGAGGCGGGCTCTCCTCGGGCAATCTCTCGCTCAGTTTTCTGGCTCAGAT
CTGAGACCCATTTCCCGCCTTCACAGACCTAATCAAGAAATAACTTCGTATAGCATACATTATACGAAGT
TATCTCGAGATGACCGAGTACAAGCCCACGGTGCGCCTCGCCACCCGCGACGACGTCCCCAGGGCCGTAC
GCACCCTCGCCGCCGCGTTCGCCGACTACCCCGCCACGCGCCACACCGTCGATCCGGACCGCCACATCGA
GCGGGTCACCGAGCTGCAAGAACTCTTCCTCACGCGCGTCGGGCTCGACATCGGCAAGGTGTGGGTCGCG
GACGACGGCGCCGCGGTGGCGGTCTGGACCACGCCGGAGAGCGTCGAAGCGGGGGCGGTGTTCGCCGAGA
TCGGCCCGCGCATGGCCGAGTTGAGCGGTTCCCGGCTGGCCGCGCAGCAACAGATGGAAGGCCTCCTGGC
GCCGCACCGGCCCAAGGAGCCCGCGTGGTTCCTGGCCACCGTCGGCGTCTCGCCCGACCACCAGGGCAAG
GGTCTGGGCAGCGCCGTCGTGCTCCCCGGAGTGGAGGCGGCCGAGCGCGCCGGGGTGCCCGCCTTCCTGG
AGACCTCCGCGCCCCGCAACCTCCCCTTCTACGAGCGGCTCGGCTTCACCGTCACCGCCGACGTCGAGGT
GCCCGAAGGACCGCGCACCTGGTGCATGACCCGCAAGCCCGGTGCCAGCGGCCGCGGAAGCGGAGCTACT
AACTTCAGCCTGCTGAAGCAGGCTGGTGACGTGGAGGAGAACCCTGGACCTATAACTTCGTATAGCATAC
ATTATACGAAGTTATTCACGCGTATGGGCAAATCATATCCTACAGTGTCTGCCGACTATCAGGACGCTGT
GGAGAAAGCTAAGAAGAAACTGAGAGGCTTCATCGCTGAGAAGCGGTGTGCCCCCCTGATGCTGAGACTG
GCTTTCCACAGCGCCGGAACCTTCGACAAGGGAACCAAGACAGGCGGCCCTTTCGGAACCATCAAGCACC
CCGCTGAGCTCGCCCATAGCGCTAACAACGGACTGGACATCGCCGTGCGGCTGCTGGAGCCTCTGAAGGC
CGAGTTCCCTATCCTGAGCTATGCCGACTTCTACCAGCTGGCTGGAGTGGTGGCCGTGGAGGTTACCGGA
GGACCTAAGGTGCCCTTCCACCCTGGAAGAGAGGACAAGCCTGAGCCTCCACCCGAGGGACGGCTGCCTG
ATCCTACCAAGGGAAGCGACCATCTGCGGGACGTGTTCGGAAAGGCCATGGGACTGACCGATCAAGACAT
CGTGGCCCTCAGCGGCGGACATACAATCGGAGCTGCTCACAAGGAGAGAAGCGGCTTCGAAGGCCCCTGG
ACAAGCAACCCCCTGATCTTCGACAACAGCTACTTTACCGAACTGCTCAGCGGCGAGAAGGAGGGACTGT
TGCAGCTGCCCAGCGACAAGGCTCTGCTCAGCGACCCTGTGTTCAGACCCCTGGTGGACAAGTACGCTGC
TGACGAGGATGCCTTCTTCGCTGACTACGCCGAGGCTCACCAGAAGCTGAGCGAGCTGGGCTTCGCTGAC
GCTACCGGTTACCCATACGATGTTCCAGATTACGCTGGTGGAGGCGGAGGTTCTGGGGGAGGAGGTAGTG
GCGGTGGTGGTTCAGGAGGCGGCGGAAGCTTGGATCCAGGTGGAGGTGGAAGCGGTAGCAAAGGAATGGA
AACTGAACCAGTTTCCGTGCAGAAGGTACCTGCACCCCCTGGATCTCCCTGTCGACAACAGGACTCTGCC
CTGACCCCCACGCCCACCATGCCTCCCCCAGAGGAACCCTCCGAAGACTATGAACACAGCCAAAGCCCTG
CAGAGGTACTACTGGGTTAGAAGGTGTAGGGCTATTAGGTTTTTTTATTCGTTTACTTTGGTCGAGGAGT
TGAGGATGAAGAAGGTCGTTATAGAGAAGTAAGTTAATGGGTTAGTGTCCTAAAGAGACACCAAGGTCCT
GACCCTCCTGGCTGGGCAGAGGTAGAACTGATAGCCTAGAGTAAAATAGGAACAGGGGCCCGGCGGTGTG
GGGCACACCTCTAATCCCAACACTTGGGAGGCAGAGGCAGGTGGATTTCTGAGTTCAAGGCCAGCCTGGT
CTCTACAGAGTGAGTTCCAGGACAGCCAGGGCTACACAGAGAAACCCTGTCTAAAAAAAAAAAAAAAAAA
ACCGGGATGAGTTGGATTGTAACTGGGGATAGTTGGATTGTAACTCCTACTCCCTGAAGCCTTGCCTGAA
GCGCCTACCTCAGATGAAAGACTATAGTCCTGTGGAAGGCCTGGCCAGGAGTCTTATTTGCTCTGGCCTG
GAGCTAAAGGCATGTCCCAGACTTGGCAAAACTATAGTCGCCCTCCCTGACCCCCACACCAACACTTCCC
GTTTTTCAGCTGTGGTTGCACATCCCAGGAGCAATAGTGCTTGGGATGGTAGGGCTGGAGGGAGGATGAC
AAGTTCCAGGCCAGCCTAGGCCACAAAGAGAGTTCAAGACCGCTGAGGGCATCACAGCAAGACCTGTTTC
AAAACAAAACAAACAAACAGACAGAACCTGGCTCAGACCAAAGTGCCTGCTAAGACCAACAGGATTCACA
CAGCTGCTTTCTCTTTTGATTTTCATCAATTTATTTTATGTGTATGAGGTTTAGGGATTTATTTTATTTT
ATCTTTTGGAACACAGGGTCTCACTCTGTAGCCTTGGCCGGGCTGGAGCTTGCTTTGTAAGCCAGGCTGG
TCTCAAATTCATAGAAACCACCTGCCTGCCTTCTGAGCTCTGGGATTAATGTATGCGCCACCAAGCTCAT
TTTCCTAAGGAAGCCTAGTTCATGGCCTTCCTGGGAGTATTGCCTCAACCTTCCATACTCACCCTGGAAG
GAACTACCTCCATCCCATTATTCTTCACTCATTTTTCCCTTCACAAAAAACACAAATAAGGTCACATTGC
CCTAACTTTTTATTATTAGCATTATATAGCTAAGGATTAAAAATACTAGTTGACATTTATGGGTACTTCT
CTCTCTCTCTCAATCTCTCTCTCTTTTTTTTTTTTTTTTGGTTTTTCGAGACAGGGTTTCTCTGTATAGC
CCTGGCTGTCCTGGAACTCACTTTGTGAACCAGGCTGGCCTCGAAATCGCCTGCCTCTGCCTCCTGAGTG
CTGGGATTAGACTTATGGGTATTTCTCATGTGCCAGGCACCATGGTATTGAGCTCTTTGAACAGTAGCTC
CACCTTCTATACCTATGAACTAACTATTATTATTTTATATGACATGACTGGAATTACACAATATTTCTAA
TTTTATGGCAGGCATATTATTTCACCATGTCTTCAAGGTTCATCCAGGTTGTTGAATGTATCAGGATTTC
ATTCCTCTTTCAGGGTGAATACTATTTTGTTACATTTGCAGACACATTTTGTTCATGCGTTCATGTGCTA
AGGACACTTGGGTCACTGTGACTTTTGTGGGGGTGTTGCTAGGCACATTAGTATATAATTATATGCTTGG
ATATTTTTTCCAGTTCTTTTGAGTATATATATGGAAAGTGGAAGCTTGGTCATACGGTAGTTTAAGTCTA
ACTTTTTGAGGGTCATCCTGCCAATTGTGTTAAGCACTTTATATGAAGTTGATACTTTTCCAAACTTGAG
TCCCTTAAATGCAAAGATGTATCTATCCTATCTTGTATCTCAGGACCTACTAGTGAGTCTAATGATAAGC
AGATGGGTGCCCGGTAAATTGTGCAGTGAGAGCTGCAAGGCTCGAAGTAAATGAGGAACTGGGGTGCCGA
TAAGCCAGGACATGATCCAATGACTCCCAGGAATGGAATGTGAGGTCCTACCCTCTCCAATCTCCAGCTG
AAGGGATGGGCGGCCAGTGGAGGGGACAAGACGTCTGGGCTTTCTGTAGGCCTCACTTCTCTCCTTGGTT
CACTAGCAAGCCATACAGGAGGAATTTCAGTTTCTGCGCTGCCCGAGCTGCCAGGCCCAAGCCAAGTGCC
CCAAACTGCTGCCTTGCCTGCACACGCTGTGCTCCGGATGCCTGGAGGCGCCTGGCCTGCAGTGCCCCAT
CTGCAAGGCTCCTGGGCAGGCCGATGCTAATGGGGAGGCCCTGGATAACGTGTTCTTCGAGAGCCTGCAG
CGGCGCCTGGCGGTGTTCCGGCAGATCGTGGATGCTCAGGCTGCGTGCTGCAGCCCGGGGGATCCACTAG
TTCTAGAGCGGCCGCCACCGCGGTGGAGCTCCAGCTTTTGTTCCCTTTAGTGAGGGTTAATTGCGCGCTT
GGCGTAATCATGGTCATAGCTGTTTCCTGTGTGAAATTGTTATCCGCTCACAATTCCACACAACATACGA
GCCGGAAGCATAAAGTGTAAAGCCTGGGGTGCCTAATGAGTGAGCTAACTCACATTAATTGCGTTGCGCT
CACTGCCCGCTTTCCAGTCGGGAAACCTGTCGTGCCAGCTGCATTAATGAATCGGCCAACGCGCGGGGAG
AGGCGGTTTGCGTATTGGGCGCTCTTCCGCTTCCTCGCTCACTGACTCGCTGCGCTCGGTCGTTCGGCTG
CGGCGAGCGGTATCAGCTCACTCAAAGGCGGTAATACGGTTATCCACAGAATCAGGGGATAACGCAGGAA
AGAACATGTGAGCAAAAGGCCAGCAAAAGGCCAGGAACCGTAAAAAGGCCGCGTTGCTGGCGTTTTTCCA
TAGGCTCCGCCCCCCTGACGAGCATCACAAAAATCGACGCTCAAGTCAGAGGTGGCGAAACCCGACAGGA
CTATAAAGATACCAGGCGTTTCCCCCTGGAAGCTCCCTCGTGCGCTCTCCTGTTCCGACCCTGCCGCTTA
CCGGATACCTGTCCGCCTTTCTCCCTTCGGGAAGCGTGGCGCTTTCTCATAGCTCACGCTGTAGGTATCT
CAGTTCGGTGTAGGTCGTTCGCTCCAAGCTGGGCTGTGTGCACGAACCCCCCGTTCAGCCCGACCGCTGC
GCCTTATCCGGTAACTATCGTCTTGAGTCCAACCCGGTAAGACACGACTTATCGCCACTGGCAGCAGCCA
CTGGTAACAGGATTAGCAGAGCGAGGTATGTAGGCGGTGCTACAGAGTTCTTGAAGTGGTGGCCTAACTA
CGGCTACACTAGAAGAACAGTATTTGGTATCTGCGCTCTGCTGAAGCCAGTTACCTTCGGAAAAAGAGTT
GGTAGCTCTTGATCCGGCAAACAAACCACCGCTGGTAGCGGTGGTTTTTTTGTTTGCAAGCAGCAGATTA
CGCGCAGAAAAAAAGGATCTCAAGAAGATCCTTTGATCTTTTCTACGGGGTCTGACGCTCAGTGGAACGA
AAACTCACGTTAAGGGATTTTGGTCATGAGATTATCAAAAAGGATCTTCACCTAGATCCTTTTAAATTAA
AAATGAAGTTTTAAATCAATCTAAAGTATATATGAGTAAACTTGGTCTGACAGTTACCAATGCTTAATCA
GTGAGGCACCTATCTCAGCGATCTGTCTATTTCGTTCATCCATAGTTGCCTGACTCCCCGTCGTGTAGAT
AACTACGATACGGGAGGGCTTACCATCTGGCCCCAGTGCTGCAATGATACCGCGAGACCCACGCTCACCG
GCTCCAGATTTATCAGCAATAAACCAGCCAGCCGGAAGGGCCGAGCGCAGAAGTGGTCCTGCAACTTTAT
CCGCCTCCATCCAGTCTATTAATTGTTGCCGGGAAGCTAGAGTAAGTAGTTCGCCAGTTAATAGTTTGCG
CAACGTTGTTGCCATTGCTACAGGCATCGTGGTGTCACGCTCGTCGTTTGGTATGGCTTCATTCAGCTCC
GGTTCCCAACGATCAAGGCGAGTTACATGATCCCCCATGTTGTGCAAAAAAGCGGTTAGCTCCTTCGGTC
CTCCGATCGTTGTCAGAAGTAAGTTGGCCGCAGTGTTATCACTCATGGTTATGGCAGCACTGCATAATTC
TCTTACTGTCATGCCATCCGTAAGATGCTTTTCTGTGACTGGTGAGTACTCAACCAAGTCATTCTGAGAA
TAGTGTATGCGGCGACCGAGTTGCTCTTGCCCGGCGTCAATACGGGATAATACCGCGCCACATAGCAGAA
CTTTAAAAGTGCTCATCATTGGAAAACGTTCTTCGGGGCGAAAACTCTCAAGGATCTTACCGCTGTTGAG
ATCCAGTTCGATGTAACCCACTCGTGCACCCAACTGATCTTCAGCATCTTTTACTTTCACCAGCGTTTCT
GGGTGAGCAAAAACAGGAAGGCAAAATGCCGCAAAAAAGGGAATAAGGGCGACACGGAAATGTTGAATAC
TCATACTCTTCCTTTTTCAATATTATTGAAGCATTTATCAGGGTTATTGTCTCATGAGCGGATACATATT
TGAATGTATTTAGAAAAATAAACAAATAGGGGTTCCGCGCACATTTCCCCGAAAAGTGCCACCTAAATTG
TAAGCGTTAATATTTTGTTAAAATTCGCGTTAAATTTTTGTTAAATCAGCTCATTTTTTAACCAATAGGC
CGAAATCGGCAAAATCCCTTATAAATCAAAAGAATAGACCGAGATAGGGT
[37 nt withheld, positions 10061-10097]
AAAGAACGTGGACTCCAACGTCAAAGG
[49 nt withheld, positions 10125-10173]
T
[91 nt withheld, positions 10175-10265]
G
[124 nt withheld, positions 10267-10390]
CCCATTCGCCATTCAGGCTGCGCAACTGTTGGGAAGGGCGATCGGTGCGGGCCTCTTCGCTATTACGCCA
GCTGGCGAAAGGGGGATGTGCTGCAAGGCGATTAAGTTGGGTAACGCCAGGGTTTTCCCAGTCACGACGT
TGTAAAACGACGGCCAGTGAGCGCGCG
